>Addgene plasmid #71466 | pET28a-HsSENP2 | depositor partial sequence | sequence record 129180 | Full SENP2 open reading frame
ATGTATCGCTGGCTGGTTCGTATTCTGGGCACCATCTTCCGCTTTTGTGACCGCTCTGTCCCGCCGGCAC
GCGCACTGCTGAAACGCCGTCGCTCCGATTCAACCCTGTTCAGCACGGTCGATACCGACGAAATTCCGGC
GAAACGTCCGCGCCTGGACTGCTTTATCCACCAGGTTAAAAACTCCCTGTATAATGCGGCCTCACTGTTT
GGTTTCCCGTTTCAACTGACCACGAAACCGATGGTGACGTCTGCATGCAACGGCACCCGTAATGTCGCTC
CGTCCGGTGAAGTGTTTTCAAACAGCTCTAGTTGTGAACTGACCGGCTCGGGTAGCTGGAACAATATGCT
GAAACTGGGCAACAAATCGCCGAATGGTATTAGCGATTACCCGAAAATCCGTGTCACCGTGACGCGCGAC
CAGCCGCGTCGCGTGCTGCCGTCTTTCGGCTTTACCCTGAACAGTGAAGGTTGTAATCGTCGCCCGGGCG
GTCGTCGCCACTCTAAAGGTAATCCGGAATCCTCACTGATGTGGAAACCGCAGGAACAAGCCGTTACGGA
AATGATTTCCGAAGAATCAGGCAAAGGTCTGCGTCGCCCGCATTGCACCGTGGAAGAAGGCGTTCAGAAA
GAAGAACGTGAAAAATATCGCAAACTGCTGGAACGTCTGAAAGAATCTGGCCATGGTAACAGTGTTTGTC
CGGTCACGTCCAATTACCATAGCAGCCAGCGCTCACAAATGGATACGCTGAAAACCAAAGGCTGGGGTGA
AGAACAGAACCATGGTGTTAAAACCACGCAGTTCGTCCCGAAACAATATCGTCTGGTGGAAACCCGCGGC
CCGCTGTGCAGCCTGCGTAGCGAAAAACGCTGTTCCAAAGGCAAAATTACCGATACGGAAACCATGGTTG
GTATCCGTTTTGAAAATGAAAGCCGTCGCGGCTACCAGCTGGAACCGGATCTGTCTGAAGAAGTGAGCGC
ACGTCTGCGCCTGGGCTCTGGTAGTAACGGTCTGCTGCGTCGCAAAGTTTCTATCATCGAAACCAAAGAG
AAAAACTGCAGTGGCAAAGAACGCGATCGTCGCACGGATGACCTGCTGGAACTGACCGAAGACATGGAAA
AAGAAATTAGCAACGCGCTGGGCCATGGTCCGCAGGATGAAATCCTGTCTAGTGCCTTCAAACTGCGTAT
TACGCGCGGCGATATCCAAACCCTGAAAAACTATCACTGGCTGAACGACGAAGTTATCAACTTCTACATG
AATCTGCTGGTCGAACGTAACAAAAAACAGGGTTATCCGGCACTGCATGTGTTTTCGACGTTTTTCTATC
CGAAACTGAAAAGCGGCGGTTACCAGGCTGTCAAACGCTGGACCAAAGGCGTGAACCTGTTTGAACAAGA
AATTATCCTGGTGCCGATTCATCGTAAAGTTCACTGGAGCCTGGTGGTGATCGATCTGCGCAAAAAATGC
CTGAAATATCTGGACAGTATGGGCCAGAAAGGTCATCGTATTTGTGAAATCCTGCTGCAGTACCTGCAAG
ATGAATCGAAAACGAAACGCAACAGCGACCTGAATCTGCTGGAATGGACCCATCACTCCATGAAACCGCA
CGAAATCCCGCAGCAACTGAATGGCTCAGATTGCGGCATGTTCACCTGTAAATATGCGGATTACATTAGC
CGCGACAAACCGATCACGTTTACCCAGCATCAAATGCCGCTGTTTCGCAAAAAGATGGTCTGGGAAATCC
TGCATCAACAACTGCTGTGA
