>Addgene plasmid #71466 | pET28a-HsSENP2 | addgene partial sequence | sequence record 132496 | T7term 5'-GCTAGTTATTGCTCAGCGG-3'
CCGGATCTCAGTGGTGGTGGTGGTGGTGCTCGAGTCACAGCAGTTGTTGATGCAGGATTTCCCAGACCAT
CTTTTTGCGAAACAGCGGCATTTGATGCTGGGTAAACGTGATCGGTTTGTCGCGGCTAATGTAATCCGCA
TATTTACAGGTGAACATGCCGCAATCTGAGCCATTCAGTTGCTGCGGGATTTCGTGCGGTTTCATGGAGT
GATGGGTCCATTCCAGCAGATTCAGGTCGCTGTTGCGTTTCGTTTTCGATTCATCTTGCAGGTACTGCAG
CAGGATTTCACAAATACGATGACCTTTCTGGCCCATACTGTCCAGATATTTCAGGCATTTTTTGCGCAGA
TCGATCACCACCAGGCTCCAGTGAACTTTACGATGAATCGGCACCAGGATAATTTCTTGTTCAAACAGGT
TCACGCCTTTGGTCCAGCGTTTGACAGCCTGGTAACCGCCGCTTTTCAGTTTCGGATAGAAAAACGTCGA
AAACACATGCAGTGCCGGATAACCCTGTTTTTTGTTACGTTCGACCAGCAGATTCATGTAGAAGTTGATA
ACTTCGTCGTTCAGCCAGTGATAGTTTTTCAGGGTTTGGATATCGCCGCGCGTAATACGCAGTTTGAAGG
CACTAGACAGGATTTCATCCTGCGGACCATGGCCCAGCGCGTTGCTAATTTCTTTTTCCATGTCTTCGGT
CAGTTCCAGCAGGTCATCCGTGCGACGATCGCGTTCTTTGCCACTGCAGTTTTTCTCTTTGGTTTCGATG
ATAGAAACTTTGCGACGCAGCAGACCGTTACTACCAGAGCCCAGGCGCAGACGTGCGCTCACTTCTTCAG
ACAGATCCGGTTCCAGCTGGTAGCCGCGACGGCTT
