>Addgene plasmid #71466 | pET28a-HsSENP2 | addgene partial sequence | sequence record 132498 | T7 5'-TAATACGACTCACTATAGGG-3'
ACTTTAAGAAGGAGATATACCATGGGCAGCAGCCATCATCATCATCATCACAGCAGCGGCCTGGTGCCGC
GCGGCAGCCATATGTATCGCTGGCTGGTTCGTATTCTGGGCACCATCTTCCGCTTTTGTGACCGCTCTGT
CCCGCCGGCACGCGCACTGCTGAAACGCCGTCGCTCCGATTCAACCCTGTTCAGCACGGTCGATACCGAC
GAAATTCCGGCGAAACGTCCGCGCCTGGACTGCTTTATCCACCAGGTTAAAAACTCCCTGTATAATGCGG
CCTCACTGTTTGGTTTCCCGTTTCAACTGACCACGAAACCGATGGTGACGTCTGCATGCAACGGCACCCG
TAATGTCGCTCCGTCCGGTGAAGTGTTTTCAAACAGCTCTAGTTGTGAACTGACCGGCTCGGGTAGCTGG
AACAATATGCTGAAACTGGGCAACAAATCGCCGAATGGTATTAGCGATTACCCGAAAATCCGTGTCACCG
TGACGCGCGACCAGCCGCGTCGCGTGCTGCCGTCTTTCGGCTTTACCCTGAACAGTGAAGGTTGTAATCG
TCGCCCGGGCGGTCGTCGCCACTCTAAAGGTAATCCGGAATCCTCACTGATGTGGAAACCGCAGGAACAA
GCCGTTACGGAAATGATTTCCGAAGAATCAGGCAAAGGTCTGCGTCGCCCGCATTGCACCGTGGAAGAAG
GCGTTCAGAAAGAAGAACGTGAAAAATATCGCAAACTGCTGGAACGTCTGAAAGAATCTGGCCATGGTAA
CAGTGTTTGTCCGGTCACGTCCAATTACCATAGCAGCCAGCGCTCACAA
