[The description below was written by a language model from this plasmid's Addgene catalogue record.]
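Description:
pET28a-HsSENP2 is a bacterial expression plasmid built on the Novagen pET-28a backbone, with a total size of about 7.1 kb (a 5.3 kb backbone plus a 1.77 kb insert). It is selected with kanamycin and is recorded as low copy. No feature table accompanies the record, so backbone elements such as the origin of replication are not itemised here.

The insert is the full-length coding sequence of human SENP2 (SUMO1/sentrin specific peptidase 2, also known as AXAM2 or SMT3IP2), a member of the SENP family of SUMO proteases. The gene was synthesised with codon usage optimised for E. coli, so its nucleotide sequence differs from the native human reference transcript. It was cloned by restriction digestion between NdeI and XhoI, both of which remain intact. This places the open reading frame downstream of the T7 promoter and in frame with the backbone-encoded N-terminal hexahistidine tag, which allows the protein to be purified by immobilised metal affinity chromatography. Because transcription depends on T7 RNA polymerase, protein production requires a host or system that supplies that enzyme. A cloning strain lacking the polymerase serves only for propagation.

According to the depositor, the construct is intended for expression of His-tagged full-length human SENP2 in E. coli. It is also suitable as a template for T7-driven in vitro transcription/translation. The associated study evaluated the activity and substrate specificity of the human SENP proteases, which suggests the plasmid was used as a source of SENP2 protein for such enzymatic assays.
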