Addgene plasmid #71466: pET28a-HsSENP2
Purpose: Encodes human full length SENP2 optimised for E. coli expression. Suitable for in vitro transcription/translation (T7).
Depositing lab: Jorge Eduardo Azevedo. Depositing organization: Instituto de Biologia Molecular e Celular (IBMC). Publication: Evaluation of the activity and substrate specificity of the human SENP family of SUMO proteases. Mendes AV, Grou CP, Azevedo JE, Pinto MP. Biochim Biophys Acta. 2015 Oct 29. pii: S0167-4889(15)00373-0. doi: 10.1016/j.bbamcr.2015.10.020. PubMed 26522917.
Backbone
  Vector backbone: pET-28a
  Backbone manufacturer: Novagen
  Backbone size w/o insert (bp): 5289
  Total vector size (bp): 7059
  Vector type: Bacterial Expression
Growth in bacteria
  Bacterial resistance: Kanamycin, 50 μg/mL
  Growth temperature: 37°C
  Growth strain: DH5alpha
  Copy number: Low Copy
Gene/Insert
  Gene/Insert name: SUMO1/sentrin specific peptidase 2 (alt name: SENP2)
  Species: H. sapiens (human)
  Insert size (bp): 1770
  Mutation: Gene optimised for E. coli expression (Genscript)
  GenBank ID: NM_021627.2
  Entrez Gene: SENP2 (a.k.a. AXAM2, SMT3IP2)
  Promoter: T7
  Tag / fusion protein: Hexahistidine (N terminal on backbone)
  Cloning method: Restriction Enzyme; 5′ cloning site NdeI (not destroyed); 3′ cloning site XhoI (not destroyed)
  Sequencing primers: 5′ T7; 3′ T7term
Terms and licenses: Academic/Nonprofit Terms; Industry Terms: Not Available to Industry
Depositor comments: Insert gene optimisation performed by Genscript
How to cite: pET28a-HsSENP2 was a gift from Jorge Eduardo Azevedo (Addgene plasmid # 71466 ; http://n2t.net/addgene:71466 ; RRID:Addgene_71466)
